Addgene plasmid #197914: GPI-Gamillus
Purpose: Monomer expression vector with plasma membrane localization signal
Depositing lab: Salvatore Chiantia. Publication: Benchmarking of novel green fluorescent proteins for the quantification of protein oligomerization in living cells. Petrich A, Aji AK, Dunsing V, Chiantia S. PLoS One. 2023 Aug 3;18(8):e0285486. doi: 10.1371/journal.pone.0285486. eCollection 2023. PubMed 37535571.
Backbone
  Vector backbone: mEGFP-C1
  Vector type: Mammalian Expression
Growth in bacteria
  Bacterial resistance: Kanamycin, 50 μg/mL
  Growth temperature: 37°C
  Growth strain: DH5alpha
  Copy number: High Copy
Gene/Insert
  Gene/Insert name: glycosylphosphatidylinositol-Gamillus
  Species: Other
  Mutation: none
  Cloning method: Restriction Enzyme; 5′ cloning site Unknown (unknown if destroyed)
Terms and licenses: Academic/Nonprofit Terms; Industry Terms: Not Available to Industry
How to cite: GPI-Gamillus was a gift from Salvatore Chiantia (Addgene plasmid # 197914 ; http://n2t.net/addgene:197914 ; RRID:Addgene_197914)
