[The description below was written by a language model from this plasmid's Addgene catalogue record and pLannotate feature annotations shown in this document.]
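Description:
GPI-Gamillus is a mammalian expression plasmid of about 5.1 kb, built on the mEGFP-C1 backbone. It produces the green fluorescent protein Gamillus anchored to the plasma membrane through a glycosylphosphatidylinositol (GPI) signal. Transcription is driven by the human cytomegalovirus immediate-early enhancer and promoter and terminated by an SV40 polyadenylation signal. The annotated Gamillus coding sequence, derived from the jellyfish Olindias formosus and described as a rapidly maturing, acid-tolerant monomer, is followed directly by a short fragment of human CD58 (LFA-3). This fragment presumably supplies the C-terminal GPI attachment signal, although the record does not say so. A GPI-anchored protein also needs an N-terminal secretory signal peptide. The feature table does not annotate one, though unannotated sequence lies between the multiple cloning site fragments upstream of Gamillus. The cloning sites used are not recorded.

For propagation in bacteria, the plasmid carries a high-copy ColE1/pUC-type origin and is selected with kanamycin. The NeoR/KanR gene (Tn5 aminoglycoside phosphotransferase) sits behind tandem bacterial (bla) and SV40 early promoters and ends with an HSV TK polyadenylation signal. The same marker can therefore give kanamycin resistance in E. coli and G418 resistance in mammalian cells. An f1 origin is also present. The short large T antigen, ble and bGH poly(A) fragments appear to be backbone remnants rather than functional elements.

The stated purpose is to serve as a monomer expression vector with plasma membrane localization. The associated work benchmarked newer green fluorescent proteins for quantifying protein oligomerization in living cells, which suggests use as a membrane-localized monomeric brightness reference.
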