Features (pLannotate 1.2.2; 16 found; start..end, strand, type, name):
     61..364     +  enhancer       CMV enhancer: human cytomegalovirus immediate early enhancer
    365..568     +  promoter       CMV promoter: human cytomegalovirus (CMV) immediate early promoter
    591..627     +  misc_feature   MCS (fragment): multiple cloning site
    710..742     +  misc_feature   MCS (fragment): multiple cloning site
    756..1472    +  CDS            Gamillus: Gamillus is a photoswitchable green fluorescent protein published in 2018, derived from Olindias formosus. It is reported to be a very rapidly-maturing monomer with very low acid sensitivity.
   1485..1571    +  CDS            CD58 (fragment): LFA3_HUMAN - Also known as LFA3. Experimental evidence at protein level: Swiss-Prot protein existence level 1. Ligand of the T-lymphocyte CD2 glycoprotein. This interaction is important in mediating thymocyte interactions with thymic epithelial cells, antigen-independent and -dependent interactions of T-lymphocytes with target cells and antigen-presenting cells and the T-lymphocyte rosetting with erythrocytes. In addition, the LFA-3/CD2 interaction may prime response by both the CD2+ and LFA-3+ cells. From Homo sapiens (Human).
   1808..1891    +  CDS            large T antigen (fragment): large T antigen from SV40 (simian virus 40)
   1914..2035    +  polyA_signal   SV40 poly(A) signal: SV40 polyadenylation signal
   2069..2497    -  rep_origin     f1 ori (sequence partly withheld): f1 bacteriophage origin of replication; arrow indicates direction of (+) strand synthesis
   2524..2628    +  promoter       AmpR promoter: bla
   2630..2987    +  promoter       SV40 promoter: SV40 enhancer and early promoter
   3022..3816    +  CDS            NeoR/KanR: aminoglycoside phosphotransferase from Tn5; aph(3')-II (or nptII); confers resistance to neomycin, kanamycin, and G418 (Geneticin®)
   3837..3989    +  CDS            ble (fragment): BLE_KLEPN - Experimental evidence at protein level: Swiss-Prot protein existence level 1. Binding protein with a strong affinity to the bleomycin family of antibiotics. Binds to CL990; an antimitotic-antibiotic compound. From Klebsiella pneumoniae.
   4048..4095    +  polyA_signal   HSV TK poly(A) signal: herpes simplex virus thymidine kinase polyadenylation signal (Cole and Stacy, 1985)
   4186..4202    -  polyA_signal   bGH poly(A) signal (fragment): bovine growth hormone polyadenylation signal
   4424..5012    +  rep_origin     ori: high-copy-number ColE1/pMB1/pBR322/pUC origin of replication
>Addgene plasmid #197914 | GPI-Gamillus | addgene full sequence | sequence record 390514 | Addgene NGS Result
TAGTTATTAATAGTAATCAATTACGGGGTCATTAGTTCATAGCCCATATATGGAGTTCCGCGTTACATAA
CTTACGGTAAATGGCCCGCCTGGCTGACCGCCCAACGACCCCCGCCCATTGACGTCAATAATGACGTATG
TTCCCATAGTAACGCCAATAGGGACTTTCCATTGACGTCAATGGGTGGAGTATTTACGGTAAACTGCCCA
CTTGGCAGTACATCAAGTGTATCATATGCCAAGTACGCCCCCTATTGACGTCAATGACGGTAAATGGCCC
GCCTGGCATTATGCCCAGTACATGACCTTATGGGACTTTCCTACTTGGCAGTACATCTACGTATTAGTCA
TCGCTATTACCATGGTGATGCGGTTTTGGCAGTACATCAATGGGCGTGGATAGCGGTTTGACTCACGGGG
ATTTCCAAGTCTCCACCCCATTGACGTCAATGGGAGTTTGTTTTGGCACCAAAATCAACGGGACTTTCCA
AAATGTCGTAACAACTCCGCCCCATTGACGCAAATGGGCGGTAGGCGTGTACGGTGGGAGGTCTATATAA
GCAGAGCTGGTTTAGTGAACCGTCAGATCCGCTAGCGCTACCGGACTCAGATCTCGAGCTCAAGCTTAGC
TAGCCACCATGGAGCTCTTTTGGAGTATAGTCTTTACTGTCCTCCTGAGTTTCTCCTGCCGGGGGTCAGA
CTGGGAATCTCTGCAGTCGACGGTACCGCGGGCCCGGGATCCACCGGTCGCCACCATGGTGAGCAAGGGC
GAGGAGGCATCTGGCAGAGCCCTGTTCCAGTACCCCATGACCAGCAAGATCGAGCTGAACGGCGAGATCA
ACGGCAAGAAATTCAAGGTGGCCGGCGAGGGCTTCACCCCCAGCAGCGGCAGATTCAACATGCACGCCTA
CTGCACCACCGGCGACCTGCCTATGAGCTGGGTCGTGATTGCCAGCCCCCTCCAGTACGGCTTCCACATG
TTCGCCCACTACCCCGAGGACATCACACACTTTTTCCAGGAATGCTTCCCCGGCAGCTACACCCTGGACC
GGACCCTGAGAATGGAAGGCGACGGCACCCTGACCACCCACCACGAGTACAGCCTGGAGGACGGCTGCGT
GACCTCCAAGACCACCCTGAATGCCAGCGGCTTCGACCCTAAGGGCGCCACCATGACCAAGAGCTTCGTG
AAACAACTGCCTAACGAGGTGAAGATCACCCCCCACGGCCCCAACGGCATCAGACTGACCAGCACCGTGC
TGTACCTGAAGGAGGATGGCACCATCCAGATCGGCACCCAGGACTGCATCGTGACCCCTGTGGGCGGAAG
GAAAGTGACCCAGCCCAAGGCCCACTTCCTGCACACCCAGATCATCCAGAAGAAGGACCCCAACGACACC
CGGGACCACATCGTGCAGACAGAACTGGCCGTGGCCGGCAATCTGTGGCACGGCATGGACGAGCTGTACA
AGTATGATCCGCGCCCAAGCAGCGGTCATTCTAGACACAGATATGCACTTATACCCATACCATTAGCAGT
AATTACAACATGTATTGTGCTGTATATGAATGTTCTTTAATTGAGAAGACAATTTCTTCATTTTTAGGTA
TTCTGAAATGTGACAGAAAACCAGACAGAACCAACTCCAATTGATTGGTAACAGAAGATGAAGACAACAG
CATAACTAAATTATTTTAAAAACTAAAAAGCCATCTGATTTCTCATTTGAGCTTTAGAGCACAATGGATC
TCGAGGGATCTTCCATACCTACCAGTTCTGCGCCTGCAGGTCGCGGCCGCGACTCTAGATCATAATCAGC
CATACCACATTTGTAGAGGTTTTACTTGCTTTAAAAAACCTCCCACACCTCCCCCTGAACCTGAAACATA
AAATGAATGCAATTGTTGTTGTTAACTTGTTTATTGCAGCTTATAATGGTTACAAATAAAGCAATAGCAT
CACAAATTTCACAAATAAAGCATTTTTTTCACTGCATTCTAGTTGTGGTTTGTCCAAACTCATCAATGTA
TCTTAAGGCGTAAATTGTAAGCGTTAATATTTTGTTAAAATTCGCGTTAAATTTTTGTTAAATCAGCTCA
TTTTTTAACCAATAGGCCGAAATCGGCAAAATCCCTTATAAATCAAAAGAATAGACCGAGATAGGGT
[37 nt withheld, positions 2168-2204]
AAAGAACGTGGACTCCAACGTCAAAGG
[49 nt withheld, positions 2232-2280]
T
[91 nt withheld, positions 2282-2372]
G
[124 nt withheld, positions 2374-2497]
CAGGTGGCACTTTTCGGGGAAATGTGCGCGGAACCCCTATTTGTTTATTTTTCTAAATACATTCAAATAT
GTATCCGCTCATGAGACAATAACCCTGATAAATGCTTCAATAATATTGAAAAAGGAAGAGTCCTGAGGCG
GAAAGAACCAGCTGTGGAATGTGTGTCAGTTAGGGTGTGGAAAGTCCCCAGGCTCCCCAGCAGGCAGAAG
TATGCAAAGCATGCATCTCAATTAGTCAGCAACCAGGTGTGGAAAGTCCCCAGGCTCCCCAGCAGGCAGA
AGTATGCAAAGCATGCATCTCAATTAGTCAGCAACCATAGTCCCGCCCCTAACTCCGCCCATCCCGCCCC
TAACTCCGCCCAGTTCCGCCCATTCTCCGCCCCATGGCTGACTAATTTTTTTTATTTATGCAGAGGCCGA
GGCCGCCTCGGCCTCTGAGCTATTCCAGAAGTAGTGAGGAGGCTTTTTTGGAGGCCTAGGCTTTTGCAAA
GATCGATCAAGAGACAGGATGAGGATCGTTTCGCATGATTGAACAAGATGGATTGCACGCAGGTTCTCCG
GCCGCTTGGGTGGAGAGGCTATTCGGCTATGACTGGGCACAACAGACAATCGGCTGCTCTGATGCCGCCG
TGTTCCGGCTGTCAGCGCAGGGGCGCCCGGTTCTTTTTGTCAAGACCGACCTGTCCGGTGCCCTGAATGA
ACTGCAAGACGAGGCAGCGCGGCTATCGTGGCTGGCCACGACGGGCGTTCCTTGCGCAGCTGTGCTCGAC
GTTGTCACTGAAGCGGGAAGGGACTGGCTGCTATTGGGCGAAGTGCCGGGGCAGGATCTCCTGTCATCTC
ACCTTGCTCCTGCCGAGAAAGTATCCATCATGGCTGATGCAATGCGGCGGCTGCATACGCTTGATCCGGC
TACCTGCCCATTCGACCACCAAGCGAAACATCGCATCGAGCGAGCACGTACTCGGATGGAAGCCGGTCTT
GTCGATCAGGATGATCTGGACGAAGAGCATCAGGGGCTCGCGCCAGCCGAACTGTTCGCCAGGCTCAAGG
CGAGCATGCCCGACGGCGAGGATCTCGTCGTGACCCATGGCGATGCCTGCTTGCCGAATATCATGGTGGA
AAATGGCCGCTTTTCTGGATTCATCGACTGTGGCCGGCTGGGTGTGGCGGACCGCTATCAGGACATAGCG
TTGGCTACCCGTGATATTGCTGAAGAGCTTGGCGGCGAATGGGCTGACCGCTTCCTCGTGCTTTACGGTA
TCGCCGCTCCCGATTCGCAGCGCATCGCCTTCTATCGCCTTCTTGACGAGTTCTTCTGAGCGGGACTCTG
GGGTTCGAAATGACCGACCAAGCGACGCCCAACCTGCCATCACGAGATTTCGATTCCACCGCCGCCTTCT
ATGAAAGGTTGGGCTTCGGAATCGTTTTCCGGGACGCCGGCTGGATGATCCTCCAGCGCGGGGATCTCAT
GCTGGAGTTCTTCGCCCACCCTAGGGGGAGGCTAACTGAAACACGGAAGGAGACAATACCGGAAGGAACC
CGCGCTATGACGGCAATAAAAAGACAGAATAAAACGCACGGTGTTGGGTCGTTTGTTCATAAACGCGGGG
TTCGGTCCCAGGGCTGGCACTCTGTCGATACCCCACCGAGACCCCATTGGGGCCAATACGCCCGCGTTTC
TTCCTTTTCCCCACCCCACCCCCCAAGTTCGGGTGAAGGCCCAGGGCTCGCAGCCAACGTCGGGGCGGCA
GGCCCTGCCATAGCCTCAGGTTACTCATATATACTTTAGATTGATTTAAAACTTCATTTTTAATTTAAAA
GGATCTAGGTGAAGATCCTTTTTGATAATCTCATGACCAAAATCCCTTAACGTGAGTTTTCGTTCCACTG
AGCGTCAGACCCCGTAGAAAAGATCAAAGGATCTTCTTGAGATCCTTTTTTTCTGCGCGTAATCTGCTGC
TTGCAAACAAAAAAACCACCGCTACCAGCGGTGGTTTGTTTGCCGGATCAAGAGCTACCAACTCTTTTTC
CGAAGGTAACTGGCTTCAGCAGAGCGCAGATACCAAATACTGTTCTTCTAGTGTAGCCGTAGTTAGGCCA
CCACTTCAAGAACTCTGTAGCACCGCCTACATACCTCGCTCTGCTAATCCTGTTACCAGTGGCTGCTGCC
AGTGGCGATAAGTCGTGTCTTACCGGGTTGGACTCAAGACGATAGTTACCGGATAAGGCGCAGCGGTCGG
GCTGAACGGGGGGTTCGTGCACACAGCCCAGCTTGGAGCGAACGACCTACACCGAACTGAGATACCTACA
GCGTGAGCTATGAGAAAGCGCCACGCTTCCCGAAGGGAGAAAGGCGGACAGGTATCCGGTAAGCGGCAGG
GTCGGAACAGGAGAGCGCACGAGGGAGCTTCCAGGGGGAAACGCCTGGTATCTTTATAGTCCTGTCGGGT
TTCGCCACCTCTGACTTGAGCGTCGATTTTTGTGATGCTCGTCAGGGGGGCGGAGCCTATGGAAAAACGC
CAGCAACGCGGCCTTTTTACGGTTCCTGGCCTTTTGCTGGCCTTTTGCTCACATGTTCTTTCCTGCGTTA
TCCCCTGATTCTGTGGATAACCGTATTACCGCCATGCAT
